Addgene plasmid #128312: pET29a-hNABP1NhNABP2C
Purpose: Express chimeric protein hNABP1 N-terminus and hNABP2 C-terminus in E. coli with a C-terminal His-tag
Depositing lab: Yuliang Wu. Depositing organization: University of Saskatchewan. Publication: C-termini are essential and distinct for nucleic acid binding of human NABP1 and NABP2. Vidhyasagar V, He Y, Guo M, Ding H, Talwar T, Nguyen V, Nwosu J, Katselis G, Wu Y. Biochim Biophys Acta. 2016 Feb;1860(2):371-83. doi: 10.1016/j.bbagen.2015.11.003. Epub 2015 Nov 10. PubMed 26550690.
Backbone
  Vector backbone: pET29a
  Backbone manufacturer: Novagen
  Backbone size w/o insert (bp): 5371
  Total vector size (bp): 5880
  Vector type: Bacterial Expression
Growth in bacteria
  Bacterial resistance: Kanamycin, 50 μg/mL
  Growth temperature: 37°C
  Growth strain: DH5alpha
  Copy number: High Copy
Gene/Insert
  Gene/Insert name: chimeric protein hNABP1N+hNABP2C (alt names: NABP1; NABP2)
  Species: H. sapiens (human)
  Insert size (bp): 639
  Mutation: chimeric protein hNABP1N+hNABP2C
  GenBank ID: NM_001031716.3 NM_024068.4
  Entrez Gene: NABP1 (a.k.a. OBFC2A, SOSS-B2, SSB2); NABP2 (a.k.a. OBFC2B, SOSS-B1, SSB1, hSSB1)
  Promoter: T7
  Tag / fusion protein: His (C terminal on backbone)
  Cloning method: Restriction Enzyme; 5′ cloning site Nde I (not destroyed); 3′ cloning site Xho I (not destroyed)
  Sequencing primers: 5′ T7 promoter; 3′ T7 terminator
Terms and licenses: Academic/Nonprofit Terms; Industry Terms: Not Available to Industry
How to cite: pET29a-hNABP1NhNABP2C was a gift from Yuliang Wu (Addgene plasmid # 128312 ; http://n2t.net/addgene:128312 ; RRID:Addgene_128312)
