[The description below was written by a language model from this plasmid's Addgene catalogue record and pLannotate feature annotations shown in this document.]
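Description:
pET29a-hNABP1NhNABP2C is a bacterial expression plasmid built on the Novagen pET29a backbone for producing a human chimeric single-stranded DNA-binding protein in E. coli. It is maintained under kanamycin selection through an aminoglycoside phosphotransferase (KanR) gene and replicates from a ColE1/pBR322-type origin. The record lists it as high copy, although the backbone also carries the rop gene and the bom mobility region typical of pBR322-derived pET vectors. An f1 origin is present as well, along with short remnants of the tetracycline resistance gene that are backbone relics rather than functional markers.

The insert, about 639 bp and cloned between NdeI and XhoI sites that both remain intact, fuses the N-terminal portion of human NABP1 (also called SSB2 or OBFC2A) to the C-terminal portion of human NABP2 (SSB1, OBFC2B). Automated annotation labels the whole open reading frame as NABP2, probably because the two paralogues are closely related, so the table does not show where the junction lies. Expression is driven by a T7 promoter followed by a lac operator and the T7 gene 10 ribosome binding site, and it ends at the T7 terminator. The plasmid-borne lacI gene supplies repressor, so transcription is held off until IPTG induction in a host that provides T7 RNA polymerase. Cloning through XhoI places the coding sequence in frame with the backbone's C-terminal His tag, allowing metal-affinity purification. The short "SET1" hit downstream of the tag is most likely a spurious match in the region preceding the terminator. The associated study title indicates that the recombinant chimera was used to examine how the distinct C-termini of NABP1 and NABP2 contribute to nucleic acid binding.
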