Features (pLannotate 1.2.2; 19 found; start..end, strand, type, name):
     12..440     +  rep_origin     f1 ori (sequence partly withheld): f1 bacteriophage origin of replication; arrow indicates direction of (+) strand synthesis
    493..550     +  promoter       AmpR promoter (fragment): bla
    559..1374    -  CDS            KanR: aminoglycoside phosphotransferase; aph(3')-Ia; confers resistance to kanamycin in bacteria or G418 (Geneticin®) in eukaryotes
   1496..2084    +  rep_origin     ori: high-copy-number ColE1/pMB1/pBR322/pUC origin of replication
   2270..2409    -  misc_feature   bom: basis of mobility region from pBR322
   2511..2702    -  CDS            rop: Rop protein, which maintains plasmids at low copy number; rop
   2719..3099    +  CDS            YPB1_ECOLX: Protein predicted: Swiss-Prot protein existence level 4. From Escherichia coli.
   3171..3462    -  CDS            TcR (fragment): tetracycline efflux protein; tet; confers resistance to tetracycline
   3477..3498    -  protein_bind   CAP binding site: CAP binding activates transcription in the presence of cAMP. E. coli catabolite activator protein
   3511..4593    -  CDS            lacI: lac repressor; lacI; The lac repressor binds to the lac operator to inhibit transcription in E. coli. This inhibition can be relieved by adding lactose or isopropyl-β-D-thiogalactopyranoside (IPTG).
   4594..4671    -  promoter       lacI promoter: lacI
   4679..4958    -  CDS            TcR (fragment): tetracycline efflux protein; tet; confers resistance to tetracycline
   4984..5002    +  promoter       T7 promoter: promoter for bacteriophage T7 RNA polymerase
   5003..5027    +  protein_bind   lac operator: The lac repressor binds to the lac operator to inhibit transcription in E. coli. This inhibition can be relieved by adding lactose or isopropyl-β-D-thiogalactopyranoside (IPTG). lac repressor encoded by lacI
   5042..5064    +  RBS            RBS: efficient ribosome binding site from bacteriophage T7 gene 10 (Olins and Rangwala, 1989)
   5099..5710    +  CDS            NABP2: SOSB1_HUMAN - Also known as OBFC2B, SSB1. Experimental evidence at protein level: Swiss-Prot protein existence level 1. Component of the SOSS complex, a multiprotein complex that functions downstream of the MRN complex to promote DNA repair and G2/M checkpoint. In the SOSS complex, acts as a sensor of single-stranded DNA that binds to single-stranded DNA, in particular to polypyrimidines. The SOSS complex associates with DNA lesions and influences diverse endpoints in the cellular DNA damage response including cell-cycle checkpoint activation, recombinational repair and maintenance of genomic
   5717..5734    +  CDS            9xHis (fragment): 9xHis affinity tag
   5744..5793    +  CDS            SET1 (fragment): solubility-enhancement tag derived from T7 phage gene 10B
   5801..5848    +  terminator     T7 terminator: transcription terminator for bacteriophage T7 RNA polymerase
>Addgene plasmid #128312 | pET29a-hNABP1NhNABP2C | addgene full sequence | sequence record 259982 | Addgene NGS Result
TGGCGAATGGG
[124 nt withheld, positions 12-135]
C
[91 nt withheld, positions 137-227]
A
[49 nt withheld, positions 229-277]
CCTTTGACGTTGGAGTCCACGTTCTTT
[37 nt withheld, positions 305-341]
ACCCTATCTCGGTCTATTCTTTTGATTTATAAGGGATTTTGCCGATTTCGGCCTATTGGTTAAAAAATGA
GCTGATTTAACAAAAATTTAACGCGAATTTTAACAAAATATTAACGCTTACAATTTAGGTGGCACTTTTC
GGGGAAATGTGCGCGGAACCCCTATTTGTTTATTTTTCTAAATACATTCAAATATGTATCCGCTCATGAA
TTAATTCTTAGAAAAACTCATCGAGCATCAAATGAAACTGCAATTTATTCATATCAGGATTATCAATACC
ATATTTTTGAAAAAGCCGTTTCTGTAATGAAGGAGAAAACTCACCGAGGCAGTTCCATAGGATGGCAAGA
TCCTGGTATCGGTCTGCGATTCCGACTCGTCCAACATCAATACAACCTATTAATTTCCCCTCGTCAAAAA
TAAGGTTATCAAGTGAGAAATCACCATGAGTGACGACTGAATCCGGTGAGAATGGCAAAAGTTTATGCAT
TTCTTTCCAGACTTGTTCAACAGGCCAGCCATTACGCTCGTCATCAAAATCACTCGCATCAACCAAACCG
TTATTCATTCGTGATTGCGCCTGAGCGAGACGAAATACGCGATCGCTGTTAAAAGGACAATTACAAACAG
GAATCGAATGCAACCGGCGCAGGAACACTGCCAGCGCATCAACAATATTTTCACCTGAATCAGGATATTC
TTCTAATACCTGGAATGCTGTTTTCCCGGGGATCGCAGTGGTGAGTAACCATGCATCATCAGGAGTACGG
ATAAAATGCTTGATGGTCGGAAGAGGCATAAATTCCGTCAGCCAGTTTAGTCTGACCATCTCATCTGTAA
CATCATTGGCAACGCTACCTTTGCCATGTTTCAGAAACAACTCTGGCGCATCGGGCTTCCCATACAATCG
ATAGATTGTCGCACCTGATTGCCCGACATTATCGCGAGCCCATTTATACCCATATAAATCAGCATCCATG
TTGGAATTTAATCGCGGCCTAGAGCAAGACGTTTCCCGTTGAATATGGCTCATAACACCCCTTGTATTAC
TGTTTATGTAAGCAGACAGTTTTATTGTTCATGACCAAAATCCCTTAACGTGAGTTTTCGTTCCACTGAG
CGTCAGACCCCGTAGAAAAGATCAAAGGATCTTCTTGAGATCCTTTTTTTCTGCGCGTAATCTGCTGCTT
GCAAACAAAAAAACCACCGCTACCAGCGGTGGTTTGTTTGCCGGATCAAGAGCTACCAACTCTTTTTCCG
AAGGTAACTGGCTTCAGCAGAGCGCAGATACCAAATACTGTCCTTCTAGTGTAGCCGTAGTTAGGCCACC
ACTTCAAGAACTCTGTAGCACCGCCTACATACCTCGCTCTGCTAATCCTGTTACCAGTGGCTGCTGCCAG
TGGCGATAAGTCGTGTCTTACCGGGTTGGACTCAAGACGATAGTTACCGGATAAGGCGCAGCGGTCGGGC
TGAACGGGGGGTTCGTGCACACAGCCCAGCTTGGAGCGAACGACCTACACCGAACTGAGATACCTACAGC
GTGAGCTATGAGAAAGCGCCACGCTTCCCGAAGGGAGAAAGGCGGACAGGTATCCGGTAAGCGGCAGGGT
CGGAACAGGAGAGCGCACGAGGGAGCTTCCAGGGGGAAACGCCTGGTATCTTTATAGTCCTGTCGGGTTT
CGCCACCTCTGACTTGAGCGTCGATTTTTGTGATGCTCGTCAGGGGGGCGGAGCCTATGGAAAAACGCCA
GCAACGCGGCCTTTTTACGGTTCCTGGCCTTTTGCTGGCCTTTTGCTCACATGTTCTTTCCTGCGTTATC
CCCTGATTCTGTGGATAACCGTATTACCGCCTTTGAGTGAGCTGATACCGCTCGCCGCAGCCGAACGACC
GAGCGCAGCGAGTCAGTGAGCGAGGAAGCGGAAGAGCGCCTGATGCGGTATTTTCTCCTTACGCATCTGT
GCGGTATTTCACACCGCAATGGTGCACTCTCAGTACAATCTGCTCTGATGCCGCATAGTTAAGCCAGTAT
ACACTCCGCTATCGCTACGTGACTGGGTCATGGCTGCGCCCCGACACCCGCCAACACCCGCTGACGCGCC
CTGACGGGCTTGTCTGCTCCCGGCATCCGCTTACAGACAAGCTGTGACCGTCTCCGGGAGCTGCATGTGT
CAGAGGTTTTCACCGTCATCACCGAAACGCGCGAGGCAGCTGCGGTAAAGCTCATCAGCGTGGTCGTGAA
GCGATTCACAGATGTCTGCCTGTTCATCCGCGTCCAGCTCGTTGAGTTTCTCCAGAAGCGTTAATGTCTG
GCTTCTGATAAAGCGGGCCATGTTAAGGGCGGTTTTTTCCTGTTTGGTCACTGATGCCTCCGTGTAAGGG
GGATTTCTGTTCATGGGGGTAATGATACCGATGAAACGAGAGAGGATGCTCACGATACGGGTTACTGATG
ATGAACATGCCCGGTTACTGGAACGTTGTGAGGGTAAACAACTGGCGGTATGGATGCGGCGGGACCAGAG
AAAAATCACTCAGGGTCAATGCCAGCGCTTCGTTAATACAGATGTAGGTGTTCCACAGGGTAGCCAGCAG
CATCCTGCGATGCAGATCCGGAACATAATGGTGCAGGGCGCTGACTTCCGCGTTTCCAGACTTTACGAAA
CACGGAAACCGAAGACCATTCATGTTGTTGCTCAGGTCGCAGACGTTTTGCAGCAGCAGTCGCTTCACGT
TCGCTCGCGTATCGGTGATTCATTCTGCTAACCAGTAAGGCAACCCCGCCAGCCTAGCCGGGTCCTCAAC
GACAGGAGCACGATCATGCGCACCCGTGGGGCCGCCATGCCGGCGATAATGGCCTGCTTCTCGCCGAAAC
GTTTGGTGGCGGGACCAGTGACGAAGGCTTGAGCGAGGGCGTGCAAGATTCCGAATACCGCAAGCGACAG
GCCGATCATCGTCGCGCTCCAGCGAAAGCGGTCCTCGCCGAAAATGACCCAGAGCGCTGCCGGCACCTGT
CCTACGAGTTGCATGATAAAGAAGACAGTCATAAGTGCGGCGACGATAGTCATGCCCCGCGCCCACCGGA
AGGAGCTGACTGGGTTGAAGGCTCTCAAGGGCATCGGTCGAGATCCCGGTGCCTAATGAGTGAGCTAACT
TACATTAATTGCGTTGCGCTCACTGCCCGCTTTCCAGTCGGGAAACCTGTCGTGCCAGCTGCATTAATGA
ATCGGCCAACGCGCGGGGAGAGGCGGTTTGCGTATTGGGCGCCAGGGTGGTTTTTCTTTTCACCAGTGAG
ACGGGCAACAGCTGATTGCCCTTCACCGCCTGGCCCTGAGAGAGTTGCAGCAAGCGGTCCACGCTGGTTT
GCCCCAGCAGGCGAAAATCCTGTTTGATGGTGGTTAACGGCGGGATATAACATGAGCTGTCTTCGGTATC
GTCGTATCCCACTACCGAGATGTCCGCACCAACGCGCAGCCCGGACTCGGTAATGGCGCGCATTGCGCCC
AGCGCCATCTGATCGTTGGCAACCAGCATCGCAGTGGGAACGATGCCCTCATTCAGCATTTGCATGGTTT
GTTGAAAACCGGACATGGCACTCCAGTCGCCTTCCCGTTCCGCTATCGGCTGAATTTGATTGCGAGTGAG
ATATTTATGCCAGCCAGCCAGACGCAGACGCGCCGAGACAGAACTTAATGGGCCCGCTAACAGCGCGATT
TGCTGGTGACCCAATGCGACCAGATGCTCCACGCCCAGTCGCGTACCGTCTTCATGGGAGAAAATAATAC
TGTTGATGGGTGTCTGGTCAGAGACATCAAGAAATAACGCCGGAACATTAGTGCAGGCAGCTTCCACAGC
AATGGCATCCTGGTCATCCAGCGGATAGTTAATGATCAGCCCACTGACGCGTTGCGCGAGAAGATTGTGC
ACCGCCGCTTTACAGGCTTCGACGCCGCTTCGTTCTACCATCGACACCACCACGCTGGCACCCAGTTGAT
CGGCGCGAGATTTAATCGCCGCGACAATTTGCGACGGCGCGTGCAGGGCCAGACTGGAGGTGGCAACGCC
AATCAGCAACGACTGTTTGCCCGCCAGTTGTTGTGCCACGCGGTTGGGAATGTAATTCAGCTCCGCCATC
GCCGCTTCCACTTTTTCCCGCGTTTTCGCAGAAACGTGGCTGGCCTGGTTCACCACGCGGGAAACGGTCT
GATAAGAGACACCGGCATACTCTGCGACATCGTATAACGTTACTGGTTTCACATTCACCACCCTGAATTG
ACTCTCTTCCGGGCGCTATCATGCCATACCGCGAAAGGTTTTGCGCCATTCGATGGTGTCCGGGATCTCG
ACGCTCTCCCTTATGCGACTCCTGCATTAGGAAGCAGCCCAGTAGTAGGTTGAGGCCGTTGAGCACCGCC
GCCGCAAGGAATGGTGCATGCAAGGAGATGGCGCCCAACAGTCCCCCGGCCACGGGGCCTGCCACCATAC
CCACGCCGAAACAAGCGCTCATGAGCCCGAAGTGGCGAGCCCGATCTTCCCCATCGGTGATGTCGGCGAT
ATAGGCGCCAGCAACCGCACCTGTGGCGCCGGTGATGCCGGCCACGATGCGTCCGGCGTAGAGGATCGAG
ATCGATCTCGATCCCGCGAAATTAATACGACTCACTATAGGGGAATTGTGAGCGGATAACAATTCCCCTC
TAGAAATAATTTTGTTTAACTTTAAGAAGGAGATATACATATGAATAGGGTCAACGACCCACTTATTTTT
ATAAGAGATATTAAGCCCGGACTGAAAAACTTAAATGTCGTCTTTATTGTCCTGGAGATAGGACGCGTGA
CCAAAACCAAAGACGGCCATGAAGTGAGATCGTGCAAAGTAGCAGATAAAACGGGCAGCATCACTATTTC
CGTGTGGGATGAGATCGGAGGTCTTATACAGCCAGGGGATATTATTCGGTTGACCAGAGGGTATGCATCC
ATGTGGAAAGGATGTCTGACACTTTATACTGGAAGGGGTGGTGAACTTCAAAAAATTGGGGAATTTTGTA
TGGTTTATTCAGAAGTGCCAAATTTCAGTGAACCCAACCCAGATTATCGAGGACAGCAGAACAAGGCGGT
GCAGAACGACAGCAACCCTTCAGCTTCCCAGCCTACCACTGGACCCTCTGCTGCCTCTCCAGCCTCTGAG
AACCAGAATGGGAATGGACTGAGTGCCCCACCAGGTCCCGGTGGTGGCCCACATCCCCCTCATACTCCCT
CCCACCCACCCAGCACCCGAATCACTCGAAGCCAGCCCAACCACACACCTGCAGGCCCGCCTGGCCCTTC
CAGCAACCCTGTTAGTAACGGCAAAGAAACCCGGAGGAGCAGCAAGAGACTCGAGCACCACCACCACCAC
CACTGAGATCCGGCTGCTAACAAAGCCCGAAAGGAAGCTGAGTTGGCTGCTGCCACCGCTGAGCAATAAC
TAGCATAACCCCTTGGGGCCTCTAAACGGGTCTTGAGGGGTTTTTTGCTGAAAGGAGGAACTATATCCGG
AT
