>Addgene plasmid #128312 | pET29a-hNABP1NhNABP2C | addgene partial sequence | sequence record 262901 | T7 5'-TAATACGACTCACTATAGGG-3'
NNNNNNNNNNNNNNNNNNNNNNNCTNNAATAATTTTNNTTAACTTTAAGAAGGAGATATACATATGAATA
GGGTCAACGACCCACTTATTTTTATAAGAGATATTAAGCCCGGACTGAAAAACTTAAATGTCGTCTTTAT
TGTCCTGGAGATAGGACGCGTGACCAAAACCAAAGACGGCCATGAAGTGAGATCGTGCAAAGTAGCAGAT
AAAACGGGCAGCATCACTATTTCCGTGTGGGATGAGATCGGAGGTCTTATACAGCCAGGGGATATTATTC
GGTTGACCAGAGGGTATGCATCCATGTGGAAAGGATGTCTGACACTTTATACTGGAAGGGGTGGTGAACT
TCAAAAAATTGGGGAATTTTGTATGGTTTATTCAGAAGTGCCAAATTTCAGTGAACCCAACCCAGATTAT
CGAGGACAGCAGAACAAGGCGGTGCAGAACGACAGCAACCCTTCAGCTTCCCAGCCTACCACTGGACCCT
CTGCTGCCTCTCCAGCCTCTGAGAACCAGAATGGGAATGGACTGAGTGCCCCACCAGGTCCCGGTGGTGG
CCCACATCCCCCTCATACTCCCTCCCACCCACCCAGCACCCGAATCACTCGAAGCCAGCCCAACCACACA
CCTGCAGGCCCGCCTGGCCCTTCCAGCAACCCTGTTAGTAACGGCANAGAAACCCGGANGAGCAGCAAGA
GACTCGAGCACCACCACCACCACCACTGAGATCCGGCTGCTAACAAAGCCCGAAANGAAGCTGAGTTGGC
TGCTGCCACCGCTGAGCAATAACTAGCATACCCCTTGGGGCCTCTAAACGGGTCTTGANGGGTTTTTTGC
TGANNGGANGAACTATATCCGGATNGGCGAATGGGACGCGCCCTGNAGCGGCGCNTTAAGCGCGGCGGGT
NGTGGTGGTTACGCGCAGCGNGACCGCTACACTTGCCAGCGCCCTANCGCCCNGCTCCNTATCGCTTTCT
TCCCTTCCTTTCTNNNCCACGTTCGNCNGCTTNNCCCGTNNNNNNNTAAATCCGGGGN
